Addgene plasmid #62524: GFP-Drosha270-1374
Purpose: N-terminal aa1-269 of Drosha is deleted
Depositing lab: Bharat Ramratnam. Depositing organization: Rhode Island Hospital. Publication: Phosphorylation of the RNase III enzyme Drosha at Serine300 or Serine302 is required for its nuclear localization. Tang X, Zhang Y, Tucker L, Ramratnam B. Nucleic Acids Res. 2010 Oct;38(19):6610-9. doi: 10.1093/nar/gkq547. Epub 2010 Jun 16. PubMed 20554852.
Backbone
  Vector backbone: pEGFP-C1
  Backbone manufacturer: clontech
  Backbone size w/o insert (bp): 4700
  Total vector size (bp): 8305
  Vector type: Mammalian Expression
  Selectable markers: Neomycin (select with G418)
Growth in bacteria
  Bacterial resistance: Kanamycin, 50 μg/mL
  Growth temperature: 37°C
  Growth strain: DH5alpha
  Copy number: High Copy
Gene/Insert
  Gene/Insert name: human Drosha with aa 1-269 deleted
  Species: H. sapiens (human)
  Insert size (bp): 3605
  Mutation: deleted amino acids 1-269
  Entrez Gene: DROSHA (a.k.a. ETOHI2, HSA242976, RANSE3L, RN3, RNASE3L, RNASEN)
  Tag / fusion protein: GFP (N terminal on backbone)
  Cloning method: Restriction Enzyme; 5′ cloning site HindIII (unknown if destroyed); 3′ cloning site KpnI (unknown if destroyed)
  Sequencing primers: 5′ GACGAGCTGTACAAG
Terms and licenses: Academic/Nonprofit Terms; Industry Terms: Not Available to Industry
How to cite: GFP-Drosha270-1374 was a gift from Bharat Ramratnam (Addgene plasmid # 62524 ; http://n2t.net/addgene:62524 ; RRID:Addgene_62524)
