[The description below was written by a language model from this plasmid's Addgene catalogue record.]
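Description:
GFP-Drosha270-1374 is a mammalian expression plasmid built on the Clontech pEGFP-C1 backbone, carrying a truncated human DROSHA coding sequence fused to the C-terminus of GFP. The insert, about 3.6 kb in a total construct of roughly 8.3 kb, encodes residues 270–1374 of Drosha, so the N-terminal 269 amino acids of the RNase III enzyme are missing. It was placed into the multiple cloning site downstream of the GFP open reading frame using HindIII and KpnI, and the record does not say whether those sites survived cloning. The plasmid is maintained at high copy in E. coli under kanamycin selection. The same backbone resistance cassette confers neomycin resistance in mammalian cells, allowing G418 selection of stable transfectants. The record does not explicitly list the promoter, although pEGFP-C1-type vectors conventionally drive the fusion from the CMV immediate-early promoter with an SV40 polyadenylation signal. No feature table is provided to confirm individual elements.

The N-terminal GFP tag lets the subcellular distribution of the truncated protein be followed directly by fluorescence microscopy in transfected cells. The construct comes from work on how Drosha, the nuclear enzyme that processes primary microRNA transcripts, is directed to the nucleus, and specifically on the requirement for phosphorylation at serine 300 or serine 302. The 270–1374 fragment retains those two serines while lacking the upstream N-terminal region. This makes it a deletion mutant suited to mapping which parts of the protein are needed for nuclear localization, typically by comparison with full-length or other truncated and point-mutated GFP-Drosha fusions.
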