>Addgene plasmid #62524 | GFP-Drosha270-1374 | addgene partial sequence | sequence record 104838 | EGFP-C 5'-CATGGTCCTGCTGGAGTTCGTG-3'
AGTCCGGACTCAGATCTCGAGCTCAAGCTTCGGACCGAGGGAGAACACCATCTCGCCACCGCAGCTACGA
ACGGAGCAGAGAGCGAGAACGGGAGAGACACAGGCATCGAGACAACCGAAGATCACCATCTCTGGAAAGG
TCCTACAAAAAAGAGTATAAGAGATCTGGAAGTCGCTCCCCAAGTAGGGAGAAGAAGAGAGCTCGTTGGG
AGGAAGAAAAAGACCGTTGGAGTGACAACCAGAGTTCTGGCAAAGACAAGAACTATACCTCAATCAAGGA
AAAAGAGCCCGAGGAGACCATGCCTGACAAGAATGAGGAGGAAGAAGAAGAACTTCTTAAGCCTGTGTGG
ATTCGATGCACTCATTCAGAAAACTACTACTCCAGTGACCCCATGGATCAGGTGGGAGATTCTACAGTGG
TTGGAACGAGTAGGCTTCGTGACTTATATGACAAATTTGAGGAGGAGTTGGGGAGCAGGCAAGAAAAGGC
CAAAGCTGCTCGGCCTCCGTGGGAACCTCCAAAGACGAAGCTCGATGAAGATTTAGAGAGTTCCAGTGAA
TCCGAGTGTGAGTCTGATGAGGACAGCACCTGTTCTAGCAGCTCAGACTCTGAAGTTTTTGACGTTATTG
CAGAAATCAAACGCAAAAAGGCCCACCCTGACCGACTTCATGATGAACTTTGGTACAACGATCCAGGCCA
GATGAATGATGGACCACTCTGCAAATGCAGCGCAAAGGCAAGACGCACAGGAATTAGGCACAGCATTTAT
CCTGGAGAAGAGGCCATCAAGCCCTGTCGTCCTATGACCAACAATGCTGGCAGACTT
