>Addgene plasmid #62524 | GFP-Drosha270-1374 | addgene partial sequence | sequence record 104925 | SV40pA-R 5'-GAAATTTGTGATGCTATTGC-3'
ACAACAACAATTGCATTCATTTTATGTTTCAGGTTCAGGGGGAGGTGTGGGAGGTTTTTTAAAGCAAGTA
AAACCTCTACAAATGTGGTATGGCTGATTATGATCAGTTATCTAGATCCGGTGGATCCCGGGCCCGCGGT
ACCTTATTTCTTGATGTCTTCAGTCTCATCTGGCTCTCTCTCTTGATGCTCTCTTTCCCACCTCATTTCT
TTTAACTCTTGTCTGTACTTCCGTTCGATGAACCGCTTCTGATGGGCCATCTGGGGAAAATTATATTTTT
CAAGCGCATCCATTGCTGCTCCCATTTCCGCTTGCTGAATACTTGGTCCTTTCCCACAGCCTATTCTTTC
TCCCTTGAAATAAACAGCCACAGTGTAGGTTCGGGCATGGGATGGGCCCACTGTCTGCAGAGTCTTGTAC
AGAGGAATGTCTGGCTCTTTTCCTTCTGTCCTAAGTGTCAAGCAACACTGCTGAAGCTGGGATTTGGGGT
CATTCCAATCCTGATTCAAAATGAACTCTTTCAATCGTGGAAAGAAGCAGACATTCATGAAAGTATGAAC
ATATTCCAAATCCTTATCAATGTACAGCGCTGCAATAAATGATTCCAAAAGGTCCGCCAAGGTCTTGGTG
CGAAGCGCCACAGGCCTCTTGGTCTTGTCGTTGGTTATGGCGTACTCCTGCATGCCCAGCTCCTCCGCTA
CCTTGGCCTGAGTTCTATTATTCACCAAAGAGCTTCGCAACAAAGTTAAGTGTCCTTCATGATGATCTGG
GAAATGAATGAATAAGTACTCTGTGGCTACCAGTTGCATTATGGAGTCACCTAGGAATTCCATTCTCTGA
TTGTGGCCTA
